>Addgene plasmid #139623 | GRB2-SHC | addgene full sequence | sequence record 275775 | Addgene NGS Result
TAACGCCAATAGGGACTTTCCATTGACGTCAATGGGTGGAGTATTTACGGTAAACTGCCCACTTGGCAGT
ACATCAAGTGTATCATATGCCAAGTACGCCCCCTATTGACGTCAATGACGGTAAATGGCCCGCCTGGCAT
TATGCCCAGTACATGACCTTATGGGACTTTCCTACTTGGCAGTACATCTACGTATTAGTCATCGCTATTA
CCATGGTGATGCGGTTTTGGCAGTACATCAATGGGCGTGGATAGCGGTTTGACTCACGGGGATTTCCAAG
TCTCCACCCCATTGACGTCAATGGGAGTTTGTTTTGGCACCAAAATCAACGGGACTTTCCAAAATGTCGT
AACAACTCCGCCCCATTGACGCAAATGGGCGGTAGGCGTGTACGGTGGGAGGTCTATATAAGCAGAGCTC
TCCCTATCAGTGATAGAGATCTCCCTATCAGTGATAGAGATCGTCGACGAGCTCGTTTAGTGAACCGTCA
GATCGCCTGGAGACGCCATCCACGCTGTTTTGACCTCCATAGAAGACACCGGGACCGATCCAGCCTCCGG
ACTCTAGCGTTTAAACTTAAGCTTGGTACCGAGCTCGGATCCACTAGTCCAGTGTGGTGGAATTCTGCAG
ATATCAACAAGTTTGTACAAAAAAGCAGGCTCCACCATGGAAGCCATCGCCAAATATGACTTCAAAGCTA
CTGCAGACGACGAGCTGAGCTTCAAAAGGGGGGACATCCTCAAGGTTTTGAACGAAGAATGTGATCAGAA
CTGGTACAAGGCAGAGCTTAATGGAAAAGACGGCTTCATTCCCAAGAACTACATAGAAATGAAACCACAT
CCGTGGTTTTTTGGCAAAATCCCCAGAGCCAAGGCAGAAGAAATGCTTAGCAAACAGCGGCACGATGGGG
CCTTTCTTATCCGAGAGAGTGAGAGCGCTCCTGGGGACTTCTCCCTCTCTGTCAAGTTTGGAAACGATGT
GCAGCACTTCAAGGTGCTCCGAGATGGAGCCGGGAAGTACTTCCTCTGGGTGGTGAAGTTCAATTCTTTG
AATGAGCTGGTGGATTATCACAGATCTACATCTGTCTCCAGAAACCAGCAGATATTCCTGCGGGACATAG
AACAGGTGCCACAGCAGCCGACATACGTCCAGGCCCTCTTTGACTTTGATCCCCAGGAGGATGGAGAGCT
GGGCTTCCGCCGGGGAGATTTTATCCATGTCATGGATAACTCAGACCCCAACTGGTGGAAAGGAGCTTGC
CACGGGCAGACCGGCATGTTTCCCCGCAATTATGTCACCCCCGTGAACCGGAACGTCTTGGACCCAGCTT
TCTTGTACAAAGTGGTTGATATCAAGGCCGCCGACATCACCAGCCTGTACAAGAAAGTGGGGTGGAGCCA
TCCCCAGTTCGAGAAGGGCGGAGGATCTGGCGGCGGAAGCGGCGGAGGAAGCTGGTCCCACCCTCAGTTT
GAGAAAGGCACCGAGCTGGGCAGCACCATGGCCAGCTACCCCTACGACGTGCCCGACTACGCCTGATGAC
TCGAGTCTAGAGGGCCCGTTTAAACCCGCTGATCAGCCTCGACTGTGCCTTCTAGTTGCCAGCCATCTGT
TGTTTGCCCCTCCCCCGTGCCTTCCTTGACCCTGGAAGGTGCCACTCCCACTGTCCTTTCCTAATAAAAT
GAGGAAATTGCATCGCATTGTCTGAGTAGGTGTCATTCTATTCTGGGGGGTGGGGTGGGGCAGGACAGCA
AGGGGGAGGATTGGGAAGACAATAGCAGGCATGCTGGGGATGCGGTGGGCTCTATGGCTTCTGAGGCGGA
AAGAACCAGCTGGGGCTCTAGGGGGTATCCCC
[124 nt withheld, positions 1853-1976]
C
[91 nt withheld, positions 1978-2068]
AGGGTGATGGTTCACGTACCTAGAAGTTCCTATTCCGAAGTTCCTATTCTCTAGAAAGTATAGGAACTTC
CTTGGCCAAAAAGCCTGAACTCACCGCGACGTCTGTCGAGAAGTTTCTGATCGAAAAGTTCGACAGCGTC
TCCGACCTGATGCAGCTCTCGGAGGGCGAAGAATCTCGTGCTTTCAGCTTCGATGTAGGAGGGCGTGGAT
ATGTCCTGCGGGTAAATAGCTGCGCCGATGGTTTCTACAAAGATCGTTATGTTTATCGGCACTTTGCATC
GGCCGCGCTCCCGATTCCGGAAGTGCTTGACATTGGGGAATTCAGCGAGAGCCTGACCTATTGCATCTCC
CGCCGTGCACAGGGTGTCACGTTGCAAGACCTGCCTGAAACCGAACTGCCCGCTGTTCTGCAGCCGGTCG
CGGAGGCCATGGATGCGATCGCTGCGGCCGATCTTAGCCAGACGAGCGGGTTCGGCCCATTCGGACCGCA
AGGAATCGGTCAATACACTACATGGCGTGATTTCATATGCGCGATTGCTGATCCCCATGTGTATCACTGG
CAAACTGTGATGGACGACACCGTCAGTGCGTCCGTCGCGCAGGCTCTCGATGAGCTGATGCTTTGGGCCG
AGGACTGCCCCGAAGTCCGGCACCTCGTGCACGCGGATTTCGGCTCCAACAATGTCCTGACGGACAATGG
CCGCATAACAGCGGTCATTGACTGGAGCGAGGCGATGTTCGGGGATTCCCAATACGAGGTCGCCAACATC
TTCTTCTGGAGGCCGTGGTTGGCTTGTATGGAGCAGCAGACGCGCTACTTCGAGCGGAGGCATCCGGAGC
TTGCAGGATCGCCGCGGCTCCGGGCGTATATGCTCCGCATTGGTCTTGACCAACTCTATCAGAGCTTGGT
TGACGGCAATTTCGATGATGCAGCTTGGGCGCAGGGTCGATGCGACGCAATCGTCCGATCCGGAGCCGGG
ACTGTCGGGCGTACACAAATCGCCCGCAGAAGCGCGGCCGTCTGGACCGATGGCTGTGTAGAAGTACTCG
CCGATAGTGGAAACCGACGCCCCAGCACTCGTCCGAGGGCAAAGGAATAGCACGTACTACGAGATTTCGA
TTCCACCGCCGCCTTCTATGAAAGGTTGGGCTTCGGAATCGTTTTCCGGGACGCCGGCTGGATGATCCTC
CAGCGCGGGGATCTCATGCTGGAGTTCTTCGCCCACCCCAACTTGTTTATTGCAGCTTATAATGGTTACA
AATAAAGCAATAGCATCACAAATTTCACAAATAAAGCATTTTTTTCACTGCATTCTAGTTGTGGTTTGTC
CAAACTCATCAATGTATCTTATCATGTCTGTATACCGTCGACCTCTAGCTAGAGCTTGGCGTAATCATGG
TCATAGCTGTTTCCTGTGTGAAATTGTTATCCGCTCACAATTCCACACAACATACGAGCCGGAAGCATAA
AGTGTAAAGCCTGGGGTGCCTAATGAGTGAGCTAACTCACATTAATTGCGTTGCGCTCACTGCCCGCTTT
CCAGTCGGGAAACCTGTCGTGCCAGCTGCATTAATGAATCGGCCAACGCGCGGGGAGAGGCGGTTTGCGT
ATTGGGCGCTCTTCCGCTTCCTCGCTCACTGACTCGCTGCGCTCGGTCGTTCGGCTGCGGCGAGCGGTAT
CAGCTCACTCAAAGGCGGTAATACGGTTATCCACAGAATCAGGGGATAACGCAGGAAAGAACATGTGAGC
AAAAGGCCAGCAAAAGGCCAGGAACCGTAAAAAGGCCGCGTTGCTGGCGTTTTTCCATAGGCTCCGCCCC
CCTGACGAGCATCACAAAAATCGACGCTCAAGTCAGAGGTGGCGAAACCCGACAGGACTATAAAGATACC
AGGCGTTTCCCCCTGGAAGCTCCCTCGTGCGCTCTCCTGTTCCGACCCTGCCGCTTACCGGATACCTGTC
CGCCTTTCTCCCTTCGGGAAGCGTGGCGCTTTCTCATAGCTCACGCTGTAGGTATCTCAGTTCGGTGTAG
GTCGTTCGCTCCAAGCTGGGCTGTGTGCACGAACCCCCCGTTCAGCCCGACCGCTGCGCCTTATCCGGTA
ACTATCGTCTTGAGTCCAACCCGGTAAGACACGACTTATCGCCACTGGCAGCAGCCACTGGTAACAGGAT
TAGCAGAGCGAGGTATGTAGGCGGTGCTACAGAGTTCTTGAAGTGGTGGCCTAACTACGGCTACACTAGA
AGAACAGTATTTGGTATCTGCGCTCTGCTGAAGCCAGTTACCTTCGGAAAAAGAGTTGGTAGCTCTTGAT
CCGGCAAACAAACCACCGCTGGTAGCGGTGGTTTTTTTGTTTGCAAGCAGCAGATTACGCGCAGAAAAAA
AGGATCTCAAGAAGATCCTTTGATCTTTTCTACGGGGTCTGACGCTCAGTGGAACGAAAACTCACGTTAA
GGGATTTTGGTCATGAGATTATCAAAAAGGATCTTCACCTAGATCCTTTTAAATTAAAAATGAAGTTTTA
AATCAATCTAAAGTATATATGAGTAAACTTGGTCTGACAGTTACCAATGCTTAATCAGTGAGGCACCTAT
CTCAGCGATCTGTCTATTTCGTTCATCCATAGTTGCCTGACTCCCCGTCGTGTAGATAACTACGATACGG
GAGGGCTTACCATCTGGCCCCAGTGCTGCAATGATACCGCGAGACCCACGCTCACCGGCTCCAGATTTAT
CAGCAATAAACCAGCCAGCCGGAAGGGCCGAGCGCAGAAGTGGTCCTGCAACTTTATCCGCCTCCATCCA
GTCTATTAATTGTTGCCGGGAAGCTAGAGTAAGTAGTTCGCCAGTTAATAGTTTGCGCAACGTTGTTGCC
ATTGCTACAGGCATCGTGGTGTCACGCTCGTCGTTTGGTATGGCTTCATTCAGCTCCGGTTCCCAACGAT
CAAGGCGAGTTACATGATCCCCCATGTTGTGCAAAAAAGCGGTTAGCTCCTTCGGTCCTCCGATCGTTGT
CAGAAGTAAGTTGGCCGCAGTGTTATCACTCATGGTTATGGCAGCACTGCATAATTCTCTTACTGTCATG
CCATCCGTAAGATGCTTTTCTGTGACTGGTGAGTACTCAACCAAGTCATTCTGAGAATAGTGTATGCGGC
GACCGAGTTGCTCTTGCCCGGCGTCAATACGGGATAATACCGCGCCACATAGCAGAACTTTAAAAGTGCT
CATCATTGGAAAACGTTCTTCGGGGCGAAAACTCTCAAGGATCTTACCGCTGTTGAGATCCAGTTCGATG
TAACCCACTCGTGCACCCAACTGATCTTCAGCATCTTTTACTTTCACCAGCGTTTCTGGGTGAGCAAAAA
CAGGAAGGCAAAATGCCGCAAAAAAGGGAATAAGGGCGACACGGAAATGTTGAATACTCATACTCTTCCT
TTTTCAATATTATTGAAGCATTTATCAGGGTTATTGTCTCATGAGCGGATACATATTTGAATGTATTTAG
AAAAATAAACAAATAGGGGTTCCGCGCACATTTCCCCGAAAAGTGCCACCTGACGTCGACGGATCGGGAG
ATCTCCCGATCCCCTATGGTGCACTCTCAGTACAATCTGCTCTGATGCCGCATAGTTAAGCCAGTATCTG
CTCCCTGCTTGTGTGTTGGAGGTCGCTGAGTAGTGCGCGAGCAAAATTTAAGCTACAACAAGGCAAGGCT
TGACCGACAATTGCATGAAGAATCTGCTTAGGGTTAGGCGTTTTGCGCTGCTTCGCGATGTACGGGCCAG
ATATACGCGTTGACATTGATTATTGACTAGTTATTAATAGTAATCAATTACGGGGTCATTAGTTCATAGC
CCATATATGGAGTTCCGCGTTACATAACTTACGGTAAATGGCCCGCCTGGCTGACCGCCCAACGACCCCC
GCCCATTGACGTCAATAATGACGTATGTTCCCATAG
Features (pLannotate 1.2.2; 23 found; start..end, strand, type, name):
    216..419     +  promoter       CMV promoter: human cytomegalovirus (CMV) immediate early promoter
    421..440     +  promoter       PLtetO-1 promoter (fragment): modified phage lambda PL promoter with tet operator sites (Lutz and Bujard, 1997)
    442..461     +  promoter       PLtetO-1 promoter (fragment): modified phage lambda PL promoter with tet operator sites (Lutz and Bujard, 1997)
    469..502     +  promoter       TRE3GV promoter (fragment): 3rd-generation Tet-responsive promoter that can be activated by binding of Tet-On® 3G, optimized for retroviral and lentiviral vectors
    637..661     +  protein_bind   attB1: mutant version of attB; recombination site for the Gateway® BP reaction BP Clonase™
    667..1317    +  CDS            GRB2: GRB2_HUMAN - Also known as ASH. Experimental evidence at protein level: Swiss-Prot protein existence level 1. [Isoform 2]: Does not bind to phosphorylated epidermal growth factor receptor (EGFR) but inhibits EGF-induced transactivation of a RAS-responsive element. Acts as a dominant negative protein over GRB2 and by suppressing proliferative signals, may trigger active programmed cell death. From Homo sapiens (Human).
   1322..1346    -  protein_bind   attB2: mutant version of attB; recombination site for the Gateway® BP reaction BP Clonase™
   1583..1807    +  polyA_signal   bGH poly(A) signal: bovine growth hormone polyadenylation signal
   1811..1832    +  promoter       SV40 promoter (fragment): SV40 enhancer and early promoter
   1853..2086    +  rep_origin     f1 ori (fragment) (sequence partly withheld): f1 bacteriophage origin of replication; arrow indicates direction of (+) strand synthesis
   2091..2138    +  protein_bind   FRT: FLP-mediated recombination occurs in the 8-bp core sequence TCTAGAAA (Turan and Bode, 2011). FLP recombinase from the Saccharomyces cerevisiae 2μ plasmid
   2146..3168    +  CDS            HygR: aminoglycoside phosphotransferase from E. coli; aph(4)-Ia; confers resistance to hygromycin
   3178..3303    +  CDS            ble (fragment): BLE_KLEPN - Experimental evidence at protein level: Swiss-Prot protein existence level 1. Binding protein with a strong affinity to the bleomycin family of antibiotics. Binds to CL990; an antimitotic-antibiotic compound. From Klebsiella pneumoniae.
   3298..3419    +  polyA_signal   SV40 poly(A) signal: SV40 polyadenylation signal
   3492..3508    -  protein_bind   lac operator: The lac repressor binds to the lac operator to inhibit transcription in E. coli. This inhibition can be relieved by adding lactose or isopropyl-β-D-thiogalactopyranoside (IPTG). lac repressor encoded by lacI
   3516..3546    -  promoter       lac promoter: promoter for the E. coli lac operon
   3561..3582    -  protein_bind   CAP binding site: CAP binding activates transcription in the presence of cAMP. E. coli catabolite activator protein
   3595..3687    -  CDS            lacI (fragment): lac repressor; lacI; The lac repressor binds to the lac operator to inhibit transcription in E. coli. This inhibition can be relieved by adding lactose or isopropyl-β-D-thiogalactopyranoside (IPTG).
   3870..4458    -  rep_origin     ori: high-copy-number ColE1/pMB1/pBR322/pUC origin of replication
   4629..5489    -  CDS            AmpR: β-lactamase; bla; confers resistance to ampicillin, carbenicillin, and related antibiotics
   5490..5594    -  promoter       AmpR promoter: bla
   5653..5705    -  misc_feature   bom (fragment): basis of mobility region from pBR322
   5860..215     +  enhancer       CMV enhancer (across the origin): human cytomegalovirus immediate early enhancer
