[The description below was written by a language model from this plasmid's Addgene catalogue record and pLannotate feature annotations shown in this document.]
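Description:
GRB2-SHC is a mammalian expression plasmid built on the pcDNA5/FRT/TO backbone. It carries the human GRB2 coding sequence, which encodes an SH2/SH3 adaptor protein of receptor tyrosine kinase signalling, and places a StrepIII-HA tag supplied by the backbone at the C terminus. The insert was introduced by Gateway cloning, and the GRB2 open reading frame is accordingly flanked by attB1 and attB2 sites. The feature table does not annotate the StrepIII-HA tag itself. It presumably lies in the unannotated stretch between attB2 and the bovine growth hormone polyadenylation signal that terminates the transcript.

Expression is driven by the CMV enhancer and promoter. Short tet-operator-containing fragments follow immediately downstream, consistent with the "TO" design, in which transcription is repressed in cells expressing the Tet repressor and induced by tetracycline or doxycycline. Downstream of the expression cassette, an FRT site directly precedes a hygromycin resistance gene with an SV40 poly(A) signal. In this backbone the HygR gene is generally configured so that it becomes functional only after FLP-mediated integration into a genomic FRT landing site. This allows hygromycin selection of isogenic stable lines carrying a single copy of the transgene.

In bacteria the plasmid replicates at high copy from a ColE1/pUC-type origin and is selected with ampicillin through the bla gene. A partial f1 origin and lac promoter remnants are also annotated. The recorded purpose is StrepIII-HA-tagged gene expression. This type of tagging is commonly used for Strep-based affinity purification and HA detection of the bait protein and its interaction partners.
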