Addgene plasmid #139623: GRB2-SHC
Purpose: StrepIII-HA-tagged gene expression
Depositing lab: Markku Varjosalo. Depositing organization: University of Helsinki. Publication: PTPRA Phosphatase Regulates GDNF-Dependent RET Signaling and Inhibits the RET Mutant MEN2A Oncogenic Potential. Yadav L, Pietila E, Ohman T, Liu X, Mahato AK, Sidorova Y, Lehti K, Saarma M, Varjosalo M. iScience. 2020 Feb 21;23(2):100871. doi: 10.1016/j.isci.2020.100871. Epub 2020 Jan 31. PubMed 32062451.
Backbone
  Vector backbone: pcDNA5/FRT/TO
  Vector type: Mammalian Expression
  Selectable markers: Hygromycin
Growth in bacteria
  Bacterial resistance: Ampicillin, 100 μg/mL
  Growth temperature: 37°C
  Growth strain: DH5alpha
  Copy number: High Copy
Gene/Insert
  Gene/Insert name: GRB2
  Species: H. sapiens (human)
  Entrez Gene: GRB2 (a.k.a. ASH, EGFRBP-GRB2, Grb3-3, MST084, MSTP084, NCKAP2)
  Promoter: CMV
  Tag / fusion protein: StrepIII-HA (C terminal on backbone)
  Cloning method: Gateway Cloning
  Sequencing primers: 5′ CMV forward; 3′ BGH reverse
Terms and licenses: Academic/Nonprofit Terms; Industry Terms: Not Available to Industry
How to cite: GRB2-SHC was a gift from Markku Varjosalo (Addgene plasmid # 139623 ; http://n2t.net/addgene:139623 ; RRID:Addgene_139623)
